>Addgene plasmid #81288 | pDONR223_C19orf48_p.L70F | addgene full sequence | sequence record 168374 | Addgene NGS Result
GGCAGTTCCCTACTCTCGCGTTAACGCTAGCATGGATGTTTTCCCAGTCACGACGTTGTAAAACGACGGC
CAGTCTTAAGCTCGGGCCCCAAATAATGATTTTATTTTGACTGATAGTGACCTGTTCGTTGCAACAAATT
GATGAGCAATGCTTTTTTATAATGCCAACTTTGTACAAAAAAGTTGGCATGACAGTGCTGGAGGCCGTCT
TGGAGATCCAGGCCATCACTGGCAGCAGGCTGCTCTCCATGGTGCCAGGGCCCGCCAGGCCACCAGGCTC
ATGCTGGGACCCAACCCAGTGCACAAGGACTTGGCTGCTGAGCCACACACCCAGGAGAAGGTGGATAAGT
GGGCTACCAAGGGCTTCCTGCAGGCTAGGGGAGGAGCCACCCCCGTTTCCCTATTGTGACCAGGCCTATG
GGGAGGAGCTGTCCATACGCCACCGTGAGACCTGGGCCTGGCTCTCAAGGACAGACACCGCCTGGCCTGG
TGCTCCAGGGGTGAAGCAGGCCAGAATCCTGGGGGAGCTGCTCCTGGTTTGCCCAACTTTCTTGTACAAA
GTTGGCATTATAAGAAAGCATTGCTTATCAATTTGTTGCAACGAACAGGTCACTATCAGTCAAAATAAAA
TCATTATTTGCCATCCAGCTGATATCCCCTATAGTGAGTCGTATTACATGGTCATAGCTGTTTCCTGGCA
GCTCTGGCCCGTGTCTCAAAATCTCTGATGTTACATTGCACAAGATAAAAATATATCATCATGCCTCCTC
TAGACCAGCCAGGACAGAAATGCCTCGACTTCGCTGCTACCCAAGGTTGCCGGGTGACGCACACCGTGGA
AACGGATGAAGGCACGAACCCAGTGGACATAAGCCTGTTCGGTTCGTAAGCTGTAATGCAAGTAGCGTAT
GCGCTCACGCAACTGGTCCAGAACCTTGACCGAACGCAGCGGTGGTAACGGCGCAGTGGCGGTTTTCATG
GCTTGTTATGACTGTTTTTTTGGGGTACAGTCTATGCCTCGGGCATCCAAGCAGCAAGCGCGTTACGCCG
TGGGTCGATGTTTGATGTTATGGAGCAGCAACGATGTTACGCAGCAGGGCAGTCGCCCTAAAACAAAGTT
AAACATTATGAGGGAAGCGGTGATCGCCGAAGTATCGACTCAACTATCAGAGGTAGTTGGCGTCATCGAG
CGCCATCTCGAACCGACGTTGCTGGCCGTACATTTGTACGGCTCCGCAGTGGATGGCGGCCTGAAGCCAC
ACAGTGATATTGATTTGCTGGTTACGGTGACCGTAAGGCTTGATGAAACAACGCGGCGAGCTTTGATCAA
CGACCTTTTGGAAACTTCGGCTTCCCCTGGAGAGAGCGAGATTCTCCGCGCTGTAGAAGTCACCATTGTT
GTGCACGACGACATCATTCCGTGGCGTTATCCAGCTAAGCGCGAACTGCAATTTGGAGAATGGCAGCGCA
ATGACATTCTTGCAGGTATCTTCGAGCCAGCCACGATCGACATTGATCTGGCTATCTTGCTGACAAAAGC
AAGAGAACATAGCGTTGCCTTGGTAGGTCCAGCGGCGGAGGAACTCTTTGATCCGGTTCCTGAACAGGAT
CTATTTGAGGCGCTAAATGAAACCTTAACGCTATGGAACTCGCCGCCCGACTGGGCTGGCGATGAGCGAA
ATGTAGTGCTTACGTTGTCCCGCATTTGGTACAGCGCAGTAACCGGCAAAATCGCGCCGAAGGATGTCGC
TGCCGACTGGGCAATGGAGCGCCTGCCGGCCCAGTATCAGCCCGTCATACTTGAAGCTAGACAGGCTTAT
CTTGGACAAGAAGAAGATCGCTTGGCCTCGCGCGCAGATCAGTTGGAAGAATTTGTCCACTACGTGAAAG
GCGAGATCACCAAGGTAGTCGGCAAATAACCCTCGAGCCACCCATGACCAAAATCCCTTAACGTGAGTTA
CGCGTCGTTCCACTGAGCGTCAGACCCCGTAGAAAAGATCAAAGGATCTTCTTGAGATCCTTTTTTTCTG
CGCGTAATCTGCTGCTTGCAAACAAAAAAACCACCGCTACCAGCGGTGGTTTGTTTGCCGGATCAAGAGC
TACCAACTCTTTTTCCGAAGGTAACTGGCTTCAGCAGAGCGCAGATACCAAATACTGTTCTTCTAGTGTA
GCCGTAGTTAGGCCACCACTTCAAGAACTCTGTAGCACCGCCTACATACCTCGCTCTGCTAATCCTGTTA
CCAGTGGCTGCTGCCAGTGGCGATAAGTCGTGTCTTACCGGGTTGGACTCAAGACGATAGTTACCGGATA
AGGCGCAGCGGTCGGGCTGAACGGGGGGTTCGTGCACACAGCCCAGCTTGGAGCGAACGACCTACACCGA
ACTGAGATACCTACAGCGTGAGCTATGAGAAAGCGCCACGCTTCCCGAAGGGAGAAAGGCGGACAGGTAT
CCGGTAAGCGGCAGGGTCGGAACAGGAGAGCGCACGAGGGAGCTTCCAGGGGGAAACGCCTGGTATCTTT
ATAGTCCTGTCGGGTTTCGCCACCTCTGACTTGAGCGTCGATTTTTGTGATGCTCGTCAGGGGGGCGGAG
CCTATGGAAAAACGCCAGCAACGCGGCCTTTTTACGGTTCCTGGCCTTTTGCTGGCCTTTTGCTCACATG
TTCTTTCCTGCGTTATCCCCTGATTCTGTGGATAACCGTATTACCGCCTTTGAGTGAGCTGATACCGCTC
GCCGCAGCCGAACGACCGAGCGCAGCGAGTCAGTGAGCGAGGAAGCGGAAGAGCGCCCAATACGCAAACC
GCCTCTCCCCGCGCGTTGGCCGATTCATTAATGCAGCTGGCACGACAGGTTTCCCGACTGGAAAGCGGGC
AGTGAGCGCAACGCAATTAATACGCGTACCGCTAGCCAGGAAGAGTTTGTAGAAACGCAAAAAGGCCATC
CGTCAGGATGGCCTTCTGCTTAGTTTGATGCCTGGCAGTTTATGGCGGGCGTCCTGCCCGCCACCCTCCG
GGCCGTTGCTTCACAACGTTCAAATCCGCTCCCGGCGGATTTGTCCTACTCAGGAGAGCGTTCACCGACA
AACAACAGATAAAACGAAAGGCCCAGTCTTCCGACTGAGCCTTTCGTTTTATTTGATGCCT
Features (pLannotate 1.2.2; 12 found; start..end, strand, type, name):
     38..74      -  CDS            lacZα (fragment): LacZα fragment of β-galactosidase; lacZ fragment
     91..186     +  protein_bind   attL3: mutant version of attL; recombination site for the Gateway® LR reaction LR Clonase™
    189..539     +  CDS            C19orf48: CS048_HUMAN - Protein predicted: Swiss-Prot protein existence level 4. From Homo sapiens (Human).
    542..640     -  protein_bind   attL2: mutant version of attL; recombination site for the Gateway® LR reaction LR Clonase™
    658..676     -  promoter       T7 promoter: promoter for bacteriophage T7 RNA polymerase
    866..889     +  promoter       Pc promoter (fragment): intI1 (promoter lies within the coding sequence); class 1 integron promoter
   1065..1121    +  CDS            GmR (fragment): gentamycin acetyltransferase; aacC1; confers resistance to gentamycin
   1128..1919    +  CDS            SmR: aminoglycoside adenylyltransferase (Murphy, 1985); aadA; confers resistance to spectinomycin and streptomycin
   2012..2600    +  rep_origin     ori: high-copy-number ColE1/pMB1/pBR322/pUC origin of replication
   2783..2875    +  CDS            lacI (fragment): lac repressor; lacI; The lac repressor binds to the lac operator to inhibit transcription in E. coli. This inhibition can be relieved by adding lactose or isopropyl-β-D-thiogalactopyranoside (IPTG).
   2930..2957    -  terminator     rrnB T2 terminator: transcription terminator T2 from the E. coli rrnB gene
   3089..3132    +  terminator     rrnB T1 terminator: Escherichia coli rrnB; transcription terminator T1 from the E. coli rrnB gene
