[The description below was written by a language model from this plasmid's Addgene catalogue record and pLannotate feature annotations shown in this document.]
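Description:
pDONR223_C19orf48_p.L70F is a Gateway entry clone built on the Invitrogen pDONR223 backbone, carrying the human C19orf48 open reading frame with an L70F missense substitution. It is a small bacterial plasmid (about 3.1 kb in the sequenced record) that replicates in E. coli from a high-copy ColE1/pUC-type origin. Selection is with spectinomycin through the aadA (SmR) aminoglycoside adenylyltransferase gene. The annotation places a class 1 integron Pc promoter fragment and a short gentamicin acetyltransferase remnant upstream of that marker. Small lacZα and lacI fragments are also annotated as backbone remnants, and rrnB T1 and T2 terminators are present, elements that typically insulate a cloning region from read-through transcription.

The 351 bp coding sequence is flanked by two attL recombination sites. The automated annotation labels these attL3 and attL2; whatever the labelling of the first site, they are the sites through which LR Clonase transfers the ORF into an attR-containing destination vector. The record lists no promoter for the insert, so the plasmid is a shuttle and storage clone and is not meant to express the gene itself. The only nearby promoter is a T7 promoter just outside the attL2 site, on the reverse strand and facing back toward the insert. The ORF is in the "open" configuration, with no stop codon directly after the insert, so it can be fused in frame to C-terminal tags or reporters supplied by a destination vector. The clone belongs to the Target Accelerator Plasmid Collection, and the associated publication concerns systematic functional testing of rare cancer-associated variants. Its expected use is transfer of the mutant allele into expression vectors for comparison with the wild-type gene.
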