Addgene plasmid #81288: pDONR223_C19orf48_p.L70F
Purpose: Gateway Donor vector containing C19ORF48 , part of the Target Accelerator Plasmid Collection.
Depositing lab: Jesse Boehm & William Hahn & David Root. Depositing organization: Broad Institute. Publication: Systematic Functional Interrogation of Rare Cancer Variants Identifies Oncogenic Alleles. Kim E, Ilic N, Shrestha Y, Zou L, Kamburov A, Zhu C, Yang X, Lubonja R, Tran N, Nguyen C, Lawrence MS, Piccioni F, Bagul M, Doench JG, Chouinard CR, Wu X, Hogstrom L, Natoli T, Tamayo P, Horn H, Corsello SM, Lage K, Root DE, Subramanian A, Golub TR, Getz G, Boehm JS, Hahn WC. Cancer Discov. 2016 Jul;6(7):714-26. doi: 10.1158/2159-8290.CD-16-0160. Epub 2016 May 4. PubMed 27147599.
Backbone
  Vector backbone: pDONR223
  Backbone manufacturer: Invitrogen
  Backbone size w/o insert (bp): 2790
  Vector type: Gateway Entry vector
Growth in bacteria
  Bacterial resistance: Spectinomycin, 50 μg/mL
  Growth temperature: 37°C
  Growth strain: DH5alpha
  Copy number: High Copy
Gene/Insert
  Gene/Insert name: C19ORF48
  Species: H. sapiens (human)
  Mutation: L70F
  GenBank ID: NM_199249.2
  Entrez Gene: C19orf48
  Promoter: None
  Cloning method: Gateway Cloning
  Sequencing primers: 5′ M13pUC-fwd; 3′ M13-Rev
Terms and licenses: Academic/Nonprofit Terms; Industry Terms: Not Available to Industry
Depositor comments: Open state: NO stop codon immediately follows insert
How to cite: pDONR223_C19orf48_p.L70F was a gift from Jesse Boehm & William Hahn & David Root (Addgene plasmid # 81288 ; http://n2t.net/addgene:81288 ; RRID:Addgene_81288)
