>Addgene plasmid #81288 | pDONR223_C19orf48_p.L70F | depositor partial sequence | sequence record 154607 | Insert sequence
ATGACAGTGCTGGAGGCCGTCTTGGAGATCCAGGCCATCACTGGCAGCAGGCTGCTCTCCATGGTGCCAG
GGCCCGCCAGGCCACCAGGCTCATGCTGGGACCCAACCCAGTGCACAAGGACTTGGCTGCTGAGCCACAC
ACCCAGGAGAAGGTGGATAAGTGGGCTACCAAGGGCTTCCTGCAGGCTAGGGGAGGAGCCACCCCCGTTT
CCCTATTGTGACCAGGCCTATGGGGAGGAGCTGTCCATACGCCACCGTGAGACCTGGGCCTGGCTCTCAA
GGACAGACACCGCCTGGCCTGGTGCTCCAGGGGTGAAGCAGGCCAGAATCCTGGGGGAGCTGCTCCTGGT
T
